Addgene plasmid #100324: pCMV_mEm_4GS_LF82_240
Purpose: Mammalian expression of E. coli LF82_240 CDS fused to mEmerald
Depositing lab: Alan Huett. Depositing organization: University of Nottingham. Publication: A multi-phenotypic imaging screen to identify bacterial effectors by exogenous expression in a HeLa cell line. Collins A, Huett A. Sci Data. 2018 May 15;5:180081. doi: 10.1038/sdata.2018.81. PubMed 29762554.
Backbone
  Vector backbone: pCMV
  Backbone size w/o insert (bp): 4502
  Vector type: Mammalian Expression
Growth in bacteria
  Bacterial resistance: Ampicillin, 100 μg/mL
  Growth temperature: 37°C
  Growth strain: XL1 Blue
  Copy number: High Copy
Gene/Insert
  Gene/Insert name: LF82_240
  Insert size (bp): 1011
  Promoter: CMV
  Tag / fusion protein: mEmerald (N terminal on backbone)
  Cloning method: Ligation Independent Cloning
  Sequencing primers: 5′ ACTTCTGCTCTAAAAGCTGCGG; 3′ CACTGCATTCTAGTTGTGGTTTGTC
Terms and licenses: Academic/Nonprofit Terms; Industry Terms: Not Available to Industry
How to cite: pCMV_mEm_4GS_LF82_240 was a gift from Alan Huett (Addgene plasmid # 100324 ; http://n2t.net/addgene:100324 ; RRID:Addgene_100324)
