[The description below was written by a language model from this plasmid's Addgene catalogue record and pLannotate feature annotations shown in this document.]
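Description:
pCMV_mEm_4GS_LF82_240 is a mammalian expression plasmid of about 5.5 kb, built on a pCMV backbone, that produces the protein encoded by the E. coli LF82 open reading frame LF82_240 as a fusion to the green fluorescent protein mEmerald. It is propagated in E. coli through a high-copy ColE1/pUC-type origin and selected with ampicillin via the β-lactamase gene and its native promoter. The backbone also carries leftover cloning-vector elements (lac promoter and operator, CAP site, and fragments of lacI, lacZα, rop and bom), which have no evident role in the expression cassette. No mammalian selection marker is annotated, which fits transient transfection use.

The expression unit spans the sequence origin. The human CMV immediate-early enhancer and promoter drive transcription through a modified SV40 intron, included to aid processing and expression of the transcript, into the mEmerald coding sequence. The roughly 1 kb LF82_240 insert follows, and an SV40 polyadenylation signal ends the cassette. mEmerald sits at the N terminus of the fusion. The "4GS" in the name suggests a glycine-serine linker in the short gap between the two coding regions, although the record does not annotate it. The annotation software matched the insert to a fragment of the E. coli K-12 protein PqqL (YddC), indicating homology to that protein. A very short hit labelled as a Tet-responsive promoter fragment just after the CMV promoter is probably only shared core promoter sequence.

The insert was introduced by ligation-independent cloning. According to the associated publication title, the plasmid belongs to a collection for exogenous expression of candidate bacterial effectors in HeLa cells, where the fluorescent tag supports image-based screening of the resulting cellular phenotypes.
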