Features (pLannotate 1.2.2; 18 found; start..end, strand, type, name):
      1..21      +  promoter       TRE3GV promoter (fragment): 3rd-generation Tet-responsive promoter that can be activated by binding of Tet-On® 3G, optimized for retroviral and lentiviral vectors
    130..226     +  intron         SV40 intron: modified SV40 intron with splice donor and acceptor sites
    287..1003    +  CDS            mEmerald: mEmerald is a basic (constitutively fluorescent) green fluorescent protein published in 1998, derived from Aequorea victoria. It is reported to be a very rapidly-maturing monomer with moderate acid sensitivity.
   1067..2074    +  CDS            pqqL (fragment): PQQL_ECOLI - Also known as yddC. Experimental evidence at protein level: Swiss-Prot protein existence level 1. From Escherichia coli (strain K12).
   2110..2244    -  polyA_signal   SV40 poly(A) signal: SV40 polyadenylation signal
   2379..2395    -  protein_bind   lac operator: The lac repressor binds to the lac operator to inhibit transcription in E. coli. This inhibition can be relieved by adding lactose or isopropyl-β-D-thiogalactopyranoside (IPTG). lac repressor encoded by lacI
   2403..2433    -  promoter       lac promoter: promoter for the E. coli lac operon
   2448..2469    -  protein_bind   CAP binding site: CAP binding activates transcription in the presence of cAMP. E. coli catabolite activator protein
   2482..2574    -  CDS            lacI (fragment): lac repressor; lacI; The lac repressor binds to the lac operator to inhibit transcription in E. coli. This inhibition can be relieved by adding lactose or isopropyl-β-D-thiogalactopyranoside (IPTG).
   2757..3345    -  rep_origin     ori: high-copy-number ColE1/pMB1/pBR322/pUC origin of replication
   3516..4376    -  CDS            AmpR: β-lactamase; bla; confers resistance to ampicillin, carbenicillin, and related antibiotics
   4377..4481    -  promoter       AmpR promoter: bla
   4576..4611    +  CDS            rop (fragment): Rop protein, which maintains plasmids at low copy number; rop
   4713..4812    +  misc_feature   bom (fragment): basis of mobility region from pBR322
   4818..4973    -  CDS            lacZα (fragment): LacZα fragment of β-galactosidase; lacZ fragment
   4979..4999    -  misc_feature   MCS (fragment): pUC18/19 multiple cloning site
   4998..5301    +  enhancer       CMV enhancer: human cytomegalovirus immediate early enhancer
   5302..5505    +  promoter       CMV promoter: human cytomegalovirus (CMV) immediate early promoter
>Addgene plasmid #100324 | pCMV_mEm_4GS_LF82_240 | addgene full sequence | sequence record 210543 | Addgene NGS Result
GAACCGTCAGATCGCCTGGAGACGCCATCCACGCTGTTTTGACCTCCATAGAAGACACCGGGACCGATCC
AGCCTCCGGACTCTAGAGGATCCGGTACTAGAGGAACTGAAAAACCAGAAAGTTAACTGGTAAGTTTAGT
CTTTTTGTCTTTTATTTCAGGTCCCGGATCCGGTGGTGGTGCAAATCAAAGAACTGCTCCTCAGTGGATG
TTGCCTTTACTTCTAGGCCTGTACGGAAGTGTTACTTCTGCTCTAAAAGCTGCGGAATTGTACCCGCGGG
CCCACCATGGTGAGCAAGGGCGAGGAGCTGTTCACCGGGGTGGTGCCCATCCTGGTCGAGCTGGACGGCG
ACGTAAACGGCCACAAGTTCAGCGTGTCCGGCGAGGGCGAGGGCGATGCCACCTACGGCAAGCTGACCCT
GAAGTTCATCTGCACCACCGGCAAGCTGCCCGTGCCCTGGCCCACCCTCGTGACCACCTTGACCTACGGC
GTGCAGTGCTTCGCCCGCTACCCCGACCACATGAAGCAGCACGACTTCTTCAAGTCCGCCATGCCCGAAG
GCTACGTCCAGGAGCGCACCATCTTCTTCAAGGACGACGGCAACTACAAGACCCGCGCCGAGGTGAAGTT
CGAGGGCGACACCCTGGTGAACCGCATCGAGCTGAAGGGCATCGACTTCAAGGAGGACGGCAACATCCTG
GGGCACAAGCTGGAGTACAACTACAACAGCCACAAGGTCTATATCACCGCCGACAAGCAGAAGAACGGCA
TCAAGGTGAACTTCAAGACCCGCCACAACATCGAGGACGGCAGCGTGCAGCTCGCCGACCACTACCAGCA
GAACACCCCCATCGGCGACGGCCCCGTGCTGCTGCCCGACAACCACTACCTGAGCACCCAGTCCAAGCTG
AGCAAAGACCCCAACGAGAAGCGCGATCACATGGTCCTGCTGGAGTTCGTGACCGCCGCCGGGATCACTC
TCGGCATGGACGAGCTGTACAAGCGAATTGGTGGAGGGGGCGGTTCCGGTGGCGGAGGTTCCCGAATTCG
TCGACGGAGATCTGATATGAGCAGTAAAGTCAGTGGCATGAATACGTTGCTCTCCGTTAGCGTGCGGACT
AATAACCCTGAACCTGGTTTCCAGTTGATTAACCAGCGAATCACCCACAGCACGATTAACGACAATATTT
GGGCATCGCTACAAAATGCTCAAATTCAGGCGTTGAAAACGCTCGACCAGCGTCCAGCGGAGAAATTCGC
CCAGCAGATGTATGAGACGCGCTATGCCGATGACCGCACGAAATTACCGCAAGAAAATCAGATTGCACAG
TTTACTGCCGCAGATGCGCTGGCTGCCGATCGCCAGTTGTTTTCATCTCCAGCGGATATCACGTTTGTCA
TTGTCGGTAATGTCGCAGAAGACAAACTCGTGGCGTTAATTACGCGTTACTTAGGATCTATCAAACACTC
TGATTCGCCATTAGCCGCAGGTAAACCATTAACTCGCGCGACGGACAACGCATCGGTTACTGTAAAAGAA
CAAAATGAACCAGTGGCACAGGTTTCACAGTGGAAGCGTTATAATTCCCGGACACCTGTTAATCTGGCGA
CGCGTATGGCGCTCGATGCTTTTAACGTCGCACTGGCAAAAGATCTACGCATTAATATTCGTGAACAGGC
ATCTGGGGCATACAGCGTTTCTTCTCGCCTCTCGGTTGATCCTCAGGCCAAAGATATCAGTCATTTGCTG
GCTTTTACTTGTCAACCAGAACGACATGATGAACTGTTAACGTTAGCGAATGAAGTGATGGTTAAGCGTC
TGGCCAAAGGGATCAGTGAGCAAGAACTGAACGAATACCAGCAAAACGTTCAGCGCAGCCTCGATATCCA
ACAGCGTAGCGTTCAACAATTAGCGAACACCATTGTAAATAGTCTTATTCAATATGACGATCCTGCAGCA
TGGATTGAGCAGGAGCAATTGTTGAAACAAATGACGGTAGAGAATGTTAACACTGCTGTTAAACAATATC
TTTCTCATCCGGTGAATACGTATACCGGAGTATTATTGCCAAAATGAATCGGTACCCTCGAGAAGCTTGC
GGCCGCGGGGATCCAGACATGATAAGATACATTGATGAGTTTGGACAAACCACAACTAGAATGCAGTGAA
AAAAATGCTTTATTTGTGAAATTTGTGATGCTATTGCTTTATTTGTAACCATTATAAGCTGCAATAAACA
AGTTAACAACAACAATTGCATTCATTTTATGTTTCAGGTTCAGGGGGAGGTGTGGGAGGTTTTTTCGGAT
CCTCTAGAGTCGATCTGCAGGCATGCTAGCTTGGCGTAATCATGGTCATAGCTGTTTCCTGTGTGAAATT
GTTATCCGCTCACAATTCCACACAACATACGAGCCGGAAGCATAAAGTGTAAAGCCTGGGGTGCCTAATG
AGTGAGCTAACTCACATTAATTGCGTTGCGCTCACTGCCCGCTTTCCAGTCGGGAAACCTGTCGTGCCAG
CTGCATTAATGAATCGGCCAACGCGCGGGGAGAGGCGGTTTGCGTATTGGGCGCTCTTCCGCTTCCTCGC
TCACTGACTCGCTGCGCTCGGTCGTTCGGCTGCGGCGAGCGGTATCAGCTCACTCAAAGGCGGTAATACG
GTTATCCACAGAATCAGGGGATAACGCAGGAAAGAACATGTGAGCAAAAGGCCAGCAAAAGGCCAGGAAC
CGTAAAAAGGCCGCGTTGCTGGCGTTTTTCCATAGGCTCCGCCCCCCTGACGAGCATCACAAAAATCGAC
GCTCAAGTCAGAGGTGGCGAAACCCGACAGGACTATAAAGATACCAGGCGTTTCCCCCTGGAAGCTCCCT
CGTGCGCTCTCCTGTTCCGACCCTGCCGCTTACCGGATACCTGTCCGCCTTTCTCCCTTCGGGAAGCGTG
GCGCTTTCTCATAGCTCACGCTGTAGGTATCTCAGTTCGGTGTAGGTCGTTCGCTCCAAGCTGGGCTGTG
TGCACGAACCCCCCGTTCAGCCCGACCGCTGCGCCTTATCCGGTAACTATCGTCTTGAGTCCAACCCGGT
AAGACACGACTTATCGCCACTGGCAGCAGCCACTGGTAACAGGATTAGCAGAGCGAGGTATGTAGGCGGT
GCTACAGAGTTCTTGAAGTGGTGGCCTAACTACGGCTACACTAGAAGAACAGTATTTGGTATCTGCGCTC
TGCTGAAGCCAGTTACCTTCGGAAAAAGAGTTGGTAGCTCTTGATCCGGCAAACAAACCACCGCTGGTAG
CGGTGGTTTTTTTGTTTGCAAGCAGCAGATTACGCGCAGAAAAAAAGGATCTCAAGAAGATCCTTTGATC
TTTTCTACGGGGTCTGACGCTCAGTGGAACGAAAACTCACGTTAAGGGATTTTGGTCATGAGATTATCAA
AAAGGATCTTCACCTAGATCCTTTTAAATTAAAAATGAAGTTTTAAATCAATCTAAAGTATATATGAGTA
AACTTGGTCTGACAGTTACCAATGCTTAATCAGTGAGGCACCTATCTCAGCGATCTGTCTATTTCGTTCA
TCCATAGTTGCCTGACTCCCCGTCGTGTAGATAACTACGATACGGGAGGGCTTACCATCTGGCCCCAGTG
CTGCAATGATACCGCGAGACCCACGCTCACCGGCTCCAGATTTATCAGCAATAAACCAGCCAGCCGGAAG
GGCCGAGCGCAGAAGTGGTCCTGCAACTTTATCCGCCTCCATCCAGTCTATTAATTGTTGCCGGGAAGCT
AGAGTAAGTAGTTCGCCAGTTAATAGTTTGCGCAACGTTGTTGCCATTGCTACAGGCATCGTGGTGTCAC
GCTCGTCGTTTGGTATGGCTTCATTCAGCTCCGGTTCCCAACGATCAAGGCGAGTTACATGATCCCCCAT
GTTGTGCAAAAAAGCGGTTAGCTCCTTCGGTCCTCCGATCGTTGTCAGAAGTAAGTTGGCCGCAGTGTTA
TCACTCATGGTTATGGCAGCACTGCATAATTCTCTTACTGTCATGCCATCCGTAAGATGCTTTTCTGTGA
CTGGTGAGTACTCAACCAAGTCATTCTGAGAATAGTGTATGCGGCGACCGAGTTGCTCTTGCCCGGCGTC
AATACGGGATAATACCGCGCCACATAGCAGAACTTTAAAAGTGCTCATCATTGGAAAACGTTCTTCGGGG
CGAAAACTCTCAAGGATCTTACCGCTGTTGAGATCCAGTTCGATGTAACCCACTCGTGCACCCAACTGAT
CTTCAGCATCTTTTACTTTCACCAGCGTTTCTGGGTGAGCAAAAACAGGAAGGCAAAATGCCGCAAAAAA
GGGAATAAGGGCGACACGGAAATGTTGAATACTCATACTCTTCCTTTTTCAATATTATTGAAGCATTTAT
CAGGGTTATTGTCTCATGAGCGGATACATATTTGAATGTATTTAGAAAAATAAACAAATAGGGGTTCCGC
GCACATTTCCCCGAAAAGTGCCACCTGACGTCTAAGAAACCATTATTATCATGACATTAACCTATAAAAA
TAGGCGTATCACGAGGCCCTTTCGTCTCGCGCGTTTCGGTGATGACGGTGAAAACCTCTGACACATGCAG
CTCCCGGAGACGGTCACAGCTTGTCTGTAAGCGGATGCCGGGAGCAGACAAGCCCGTCAGGGCGCGTCAG
CGGGTGTTGGCGGGTGTCGGGGCTGGCTTAACTATGCGGCATCAGAGCAGATTGTACTGAGAGTGCACCA
TATGCGGTGTGAAATACCGCACAGATGCGTAAGGAGAAAATACCGCATCAGGCGCCATTCGCCATTCAGG
CTGCGCAACTGTTGGGAAGGGCGATCGGTGCGGGCCTCTTCGCTATTACGCCAGCTGGCGAAAGGGGGAT
GTGCTGCAAGGCGATTAAGTTGGGTAACGCCAGGGTTTTCCCAGTCACGACGTTGTAAAACGACGGCCAG
TGAGTTCGAGCTTGCATGCCTGCAGGTCGTTACATAACTTACGGTAAATGGCCCGCCTGGCTGACCGCCC
AACGACCCCCGCCCATTGACGTCAATAATGACGTATGTTCCCATAGTAACGCCAATAGGGACTTTCCATT
GACGTCAATGGGTGGAGTATTTACGGTAAACTGCCCACTTGGCAGTACATCAAGTGTATCATATGCCAAG
TACGCCCCCTATTGACGTCAATGACGGTAAATGGCCCGCCTGGCATTATGCCCAGTACATGACCTTATGG
GACTTTCCTACTTGGCAGTACATCTACGTATTAGTCATCGCTATTACCATGGTGATGCGGTTTTGGCAGT
ACATCAATGGGCGTGGATAGCGGTTTGACTCACGGGGATTTCCAAGTCTCCACCCCATTGACGTCAATGG
GAGTTTGTTTTGGCACCAAAATCAACGGGACTTTCCAAAATGTCGTAACAACTCCGCCCCATTGACGCAA
ATGGGCGGTAGGCGTGTACGGTGGGAGGTCTATATAAGCAGAGCTCGTTTAGT
